>Addgene plasmid #190616 | pReg-FEN2 | addgene full sequence | sequence record 381131 | Addgene NGS Result
TTATGGCGATCTTCAAGGTTTACATAAAGCAGCTATCGATGAAACATTCCGTCAGGTCGCAGAGGCATAT
CACGGCGGAACCGAGGAGCGTGGACCGTTAAAAGGCATCCGCGACGGCTGGGCCACATTCCTGCAGTTCG
CCTATTCAGAGCCAAATATGTGCCGTATGTTGGTTCAACATATCATGGCAGGAGAACCCCCTTCCATGGT
GGCTGATACCCTTCGCGGAGTCGCAGATGATTTAGCTCAGTTCCATGCACAAGGCCGCTTAACCTTCCCA
CCGCGTGAGACTGCCCAATTATTATGGATGGGCGCTTTGGGTGCACTGACCTATGCACTTTCACGTGAAG
GAGCAGGTTACACTCAGGACTTGGCACTGCAGAAGGCTAAATTAGATATTACACTTGTAGCACTGTTTAA
TATCGAGGAGGAATAATAATCCTAAGAATTCGAGGAGTGCAGGCTCGGTAACATACGGTCTAGCTATCTG
ACTATCGCCGCTGTGAGCTCGGTACCAAATTCCAGAAAAGAGGCCGCGAAAGCGGCCTTTTTTCGTTTTG
GTCCAAGCCCGATGCGCCAGAGTTGTTTCTGAAACATGGCAAAGGTATCACTAGTCTTCGCGGCCGCCAT
GCTGTCCAGGCAGGTAGATGACGACCATCAGGGACAGCTTCAAGGATCGCTCGCGGCTCTTACCAGCCTA
ACTTCGATCATTGGACCGCTGATCGTCACGGCGATTTATGCCGCCTCGGCGAGCACATGGAACGGGTTGG
CATGGATTGTAGGCGCCGCCCTATACCTTGTCTGCCTCCCCGCGTTGCGTCGCGGTGCATGGAGCCGGGC
CACCTCGACCTGAATGGAAGCCGGCGGCACCTCGCTAACGGATTCACCACTCCAAGAATTGGAGCCAATC
AATTCTTGCGGAGAACTGTGAATGCGCAAACCAACCCTTGGCAGAACATATCCATCGCGTCCGCCATCTC
CAGCAGCCGCACGCGGCGCATCTCGGGCAGCGTTGGGTCCTGGCCACGGGTGCGCATGATCGTGCTCCTG
TCGTTGAGGACCCGGCTAGGCTGGCGGGGTTGCCTTACTGGTTAGCAGAATGAATCACCGATACGCGAGC
GAACGTGAAGTGACTGCTGCTGCAAAACGTCTGCGACCTGAGCAACAACATGAATGGTCATCGGTTTCCG
TGTTTCGTAAAGTCTGGAAACGCGGAAGTCAGCGCCCTGCACCATTATGTTCCGGATCTGCATCGCAGGA
TGCTGCTGGCTACCCTGTGGAACACCTACATCTGTATTAACGAAGCGCTGGCATTGACCCTGAGTGATTT
TTCTCTGGTCCCGCCGCATCCATACCGCCAGTTGTTTACCCTCACAACGTTCCAGTAACCGGGCATGTTC
ATCATCAGTAACCCGTATCGTGAGCATCCTCTCTCGTTTCATCGGTATCATTACCCCCATGAACAGAAAT
CCCCCTTACACGGAGGCATCAGTGACCAAACAGGAAAAAACCGCCCTTAACATGGCCCGCTTTATCAGAA
GCCAGACATTAACGCTTCTGGAGAAACTCAACGAGCTGGACGCGGATGAACAGGCAGACATCTGTGAATC
GCTTCACGACCACGCTGATGAGCTTTACCGCAGCTGCCTCGCGCGTTTCGGTGATGACGGTGAAAACCTC
TGACACATGCAGCTCCCGGAGACGGTCACAGCTTGTCTGTAAGCGGATGCCGGGAGCAGACAAGCCCGTC
AGGGCGCGTCAGCGGGTGTTGGCGGGTGTCGGGGCGCAGCCATGACCCAGTCACGTAGCGATAGCGGAGT
GTATACTGGCTTAACTATGCGGCATCAGAGCAGATTGTACTGAGAGTGCACCGGTGTGAAATACCGCACA
GATGCGTAAGGAGAAAATACCGCATCAGGCGCTCTTCCGCTTCCTCGCTCACTGACTCGCTGCGCTCGGT
CGTTCGGCTGCGGCGAGCGGTATCAGCTCACTCAAAGGCGGTAATACGGTTATCCACAGAATCAGGGGAT
AACGCAGGAAAGAACATGTGAGCAAAAGGCCAGCAAAAGGCCAGGAACCGTAAAAAGGCCGCGTTGCTGG
CGTTTTTCCATAGGCTCCGCCCCCCTGACGAGCATCACAAAAATCGACGCTCAAGTCAGAGGTGGCGAAA
CCCGACAGGACTATAAAGATACCAGGCGTTTCCCCCTGGAAGCTCCCTCGTGCGCTCTCCTGTTCCGACC
CTGCCGCTTACCGGATACCTGTCCGCCTTTCTCCCTTCGGGAAGCGTGGCGCTTTCTCATAGCTCACGCT
GTAGGTATCTCAGTTCGGTGTAGGTCGTTCGCTCCAAGCTGGGCTGTGTGCACGAACCCCCCGTTCAGCC
CGACCGCTGCGCCTTATCCGGTAACTATCGTCTTGAGTCCAACCCGGTAAGACACGACTTATCGCCACTG
GCAGCAGCCACTGGTAACAGGATTAGCAGAGCGAGGTATGTAGGCGGTGCTACAGAGTTCTTGAAGTGGT
GGCCTAACTACGGCTACACTAGAAGGACAGTATTTGGTATCTGCGCTCTGCTGAAGCCAGTTACCTTCGG
AAAAAGAGTTGGTAGCTCTTGATCCGGCAAACAAACCACCGCTGGTAGCGGTGGTTTTTTTGTTTGCAAG
CAGCAGATTACGCGCAGAAAAAAAGGATCTCAAGAAGATCCTTTGATCTTTTCTACGGGGTCTGACGCTC
AGTGGAACGAAAACTCACGTTAAGGGATTTTGGTCATGAGATTATCAAAAAGGATCTTCACCTAGATCCT
TTTAAATTAAAAATGAAGTTTTAAATCAATCTAAAGTATATATGAGTAAACTTGGTCTAACAGTTACCAA
TGCTTAATCAGTGAGGCACCTATCTCAGCGATCTGTCTATTTCGTTCATCCATAGTTGCCTGACTCCCCG
TCGTGTAGATAACTACGATACGGGAGGGCTTACCATCTGGCCCCAGTGCTGCAATGATACCGCGCGATCC
ACGCTCACCGGCTCCAGATTTATCAGCAATAAACCAGCCAGCCGGAAGGGCCGAGCGCAGAAGTGGTCCT
GCAACTTTATCCGCCTCCATCCAGTCTATTAATTGTTGCCGGGAAGCTAGAGTAAGTAGTTCGCCAGTTA
ATAGTTTGCGCAACGTTGTTGCCATTGCTGCAGGCATCGTGGTGTCACGCTCGTCGTTTGGTATGGCTTC
ATTCAGCTCCGGTTCCCAACGATCAAGGCGAGTTACATGATCCCCCATGTTGTGCAAAAAAGCGGTTAGC
TCCTTCGGTCCTCCGATCGTTGTCAGAAGTAAGTTGGCCGCAGTGTTATCACTCATGGTTATGGCAGCAC
TGCATAATTCTCTTACTGTCATGCCATCCGTAAGATGCTTTTCTGTGACTGGTGAGTACTCAACCAAGTC
ATTCTGAGAATAGTGTATGCGGCGACCGAGTTGCTCTTGCCCGGCGTCAACACGGGATAATACCGCGCCA
CATAGCAGAACTTTAAAAGTGCTCATCATTGGAAAACGTTCTTCGGGGCGAAAACTCTCAAGGATCTTAC
CGCTGTTGAGATCCAGTTCGATGTAACCCACTCGTGCACCCAACTGATCTTCAGCATCTTTTACTTTCAC
CAGCGTTTCTGGGTGAGCAAAAACAGGAAGGCAAAATGCCGCAAAAAAGGGAATAAGGGCGACACGGAAA
TGTTGAATACTCATACTCTTCCTTTTTCAATATTATTGAAGCATTTATCAGGGTTATTGTCTCATGAGCG
GATACATATTTGAATGTATTTAGAAAAATATGCGCCTTGAGCGACACGAATTATGCAGTGATTTACGACC
TGCACAGCCATACCACAGCTTCCGATGGCTGCCTGACGCCAGAAGCATTGGTGCACCGTGCAGTCGATGA
TAAGCTGTCAAACATGAGAATTGTGCCTAATGAGTGAGCTAACTTACATTAATTGCGTTGCGCTCACTGC
CCGCTTTCCAGTCGGGAAACCTGTCGTGCCAGCTGCATTAATGAATCGGCCAACGCGCGGGGAGAGGCGG
TTTGCGTATTGGGCGCCAGGGTGGTTTTTCTTTTCACCAGTGAGACGGGCAACAGCTGATTGCCCTTCAC
CGCCTGGCCCTGAGAGAGTTGCAGCAAGCGGTCCACGCTGGTTTGCCCCAGCAGGCGAAAATCCTGTTTG
ATGGTGGTTAACGGCGGGATATAACATGAGCTATCTTCGGTATCGTCGTATCCCACTACCGAGATATCCG
CACCAACGCGCAGCCCGGACTCGGTAATGGCGCGCATTGCGCCCAGCGCCATCTGATCGTTGGCAACCAG
CATCGCAGTGGGAACGATGCCCTCATTCAGCATTTGCATGGTTTGTTGAAAACCGGACATGGCACTCCAG
TCGCCTTCCCGTTCCGCTATCGGCTGAATTTGATTGCGAGTGAGATATTTATGCCAGCCAGCCAGACGCA
GACGCGCCGAGACAGAACTTAATGGGCCCGCTAACAGCGCGATTTGCTGGTGACCCAATGCGACCAGATG
CTCCACGCCCAGTCGCGTACCATCTTCATGGGAGAAAATAATACTGTTGATGGGTGTCTGGTCAGAGACA
TCAAGAAATAACGCCGGAACATTAGTGCAGGCAGCTTCCACAGCAATGGCATCCTGGTCATCCAGCGGAT
AGTTAATGATCAGCCCACTGACGCGTTGCGCGAGAAGATTGTGCACCGCCGCTTTACAGGCTTCGACGCC
GCTTCGTTCTACCATCGACACCACCACGCTGGCACCCAGTTGATCGGCGCGAGATTTAATCGCCGCGACA
ATTTGCGACGGCGCGTGCAGGGCCAGACTGGAGGTGGCAACGCCAATCAGCAACGACTGTTTGCCCGCCA
GTTGTTGTGCCACGCGGTTGGGAATGTAATTCAGCTCCGCCATCGCCGCTTCCACTTTTTCCCGCGTTTT
CGCAGAAACGTGGCTGGCCTGGTTCACCACGCGGGAAACGGTCTGATAAGAGACACCGGCATACTCTGCG
ACATCGTATAACGTTACTGGTTTCACATTCACCACCCTGAATTGACTCTCTTCCGGGCGCTATCATGCCA
TACCGCGAAAGGTTTTGCACCATTCGATGGTGTCGGGACGTCAGGTGGCACTTTTCGGGGAAATGTGCGC
GGAACCCCTATTTGTTGCGGCCGCGAAGACAGCGTTATCAGAGATGAGACACCGTGCGATAATGTCGGGC
AATCAGGTGCGACTCGGTACCAAATTCCAGAAAAGAGGGGAGCGGGAAACCGCTCCCCTTTTTTCGTTTT
GGTCCCAATCTATCGATTGTATGGACTTCATCTTCATTACCTCGTATCATTGTACACCTGCCGAACGCAA
GGGCATGGGCTGTCGACCTTTGAAAAGTACCTTTACGGCTAGCTCAGTCCTAGGTATAGTGCTAGCAATC
AAGATACTGAGCACAGCTGTCACCGGATGTGCTTTCCGGTCTGATGAGTCCGTGAGGACGAAACAGCCTC
TACAAATAATTTTGTTTAAACTAGCTGCCGCAGACCCGCACATATGGACATTAAGCAGTCGTTACTTCAC
GCAGCTATGCGCTTACTTAGCGCCAAGGGCCGCGACGGAGCTACCATGCGTGCAATCTGCGCCGAAGTGG
GTGTTACTCCTCCAACTCTGTATCACCA
Features (pLannotate 1.2.2; 16 found; start..end, strand, type, name):
    565..607     +  CDS            KanR (fragment): aminoglycoside phosphotransferase; aph(3')-Ia; confers resistance to kanamycin
    626..853     +  CDS            TcR (fragment): tetracycline efflux protein; tet; confers resistance to tetracycline
   1095..1475    -  CDS            YPB1_ECOLX: Protein predicted: Swiss-Prot protein existence level 4. From Escherichia coli.
   1492..1683    +  CDS            rop: Rop protein, which maintains plasmids at low copy number; rop
   1785..1919    +  misc_feature   bom: basis of mobility region from pBR322
   2105..2693    -  rep_origin     ori: high-copy-number ColE1/pMB1/pBR322/pUC origin of replication
   2867..3724    -  CDS            bla: BLAT_ECOLX - Experimental evidence at protein level: Swiss-Prot protein existence level 1. TEM-type are the most prevalent beta-lactamases in enterobacteria; they hydrolyze the beta-lactam bond in susceptible beta-lactam antibiotics, thus conferring resistance to penicillins and cephalosporins. TEM-3 and TEM-4 are capable of hydrolyzing cefotaxime and ceftazidime. TEM-5 is capable of hydrolyzing ceftazidime. TEM-6 is capable of hydrolyzing ceftazidime and aztreonam. TEM-8/CAZ-2, TEM- 16/CAZ-7 and TEM-24/CAZ-6 are markedly active against ceftazidime. IRT- 4 shows resistance to beta-lactamase in
   3725..3796    -  promoter       AmpR promoter: bla
   3914..3931    -  promoter       tet promoter (fragment): E. coli promoter for tetracycline efflux protein gene
   3950..3971    -  protein_bind   CAP binding site: CAP binding activates transcription in the presence of cAMP. E. coli catabolite activator protein
   3984..5066    -  CDS            lacI: lac repressor; lacI; The lac repressor binds to the lac operator to inhibit transcription in E. coli. This inhibition can be relieved by adding lactose or isopropyl-β-D-thiogalactopyranoside (IPTG).
   5067..5144    -  promoter       lacIq promoter: lacI (mutant); In the lacIq allele, a single base change in the promoter boosts expression of the lacI gene about 10-fold.
   5178..5196    +  promoter       AmpR promoter (fragment): bla
   5236..5263    +  CDS            KanR (fragment): aminoglycoside phosphotransferase; aph(3')-Ia; confers resistance to kanamycin
   5428..5456    +  promoter       J23119 promoter (fragment): bacterial promoter (Registry of Standard Biological Parts BBa J23119)
   5477..5526    +  misc_RNA       sTRSV HHRz: hammerhead ribozyme from the tobacco ringspot virus satellite RNA (Khvorova et al., 2003)
