[The description below was written by a language model from this plasmid's Addgene catalogue record and pLannotate feature annotations shown in this document.]
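Description:
pReg-FEN2 is an E. coli synthetic-biology plasmid of about 5.7 kb, built on a pBR322-ROP backbone, that supplies the regulator component of a genetically encoded biosensor for bicyclic monoterpenes. It replicates from the ColE1/pMB1-family origin. The backbone retains the rop gene and the bom mobility region of pBR322. Rop normally restrains copy number, although the catalogue lists the plasmid as high copy. Selection is with ampicillin through a TEM-type bla gene driven by its native promoter. The short matches annotated as KanR, TcR, tet promoter and a second AmpR promoter are fragments only. They are most likely backbone remnants or incidental similarities rather than working markers.

The payload is FEN2, a 561 bp synthetic insert described as a generalist biosensor, that is, a sensor protein responsive to several bicyclic monoterpenes rather than to a single ligand. The automated annotation does not label this coding sequence. However, there is an unannotated stretch downstream of a J23119-like constitutive promoter fragment and an sTRSV hammerhead ribozyme. That layout is consistent with a promoter and self-cleaving ribozyme insulator driving the regulator, with the ribozyme trimming the 5' leader to standardise expression, but this placement is an inference rather than a recorded fact. The plasmid also carries a full-length lacI gene under the lacIq promoter, with an adjacent CAP binding site; the record does not say what role it plays in this design. No reporter gene is annotated, so the sensor's output is presumably read from a separate reporter construct. Typical use would be detecting or screening for monoterpene production in E. coli.
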