Addgene plasmid #190616: pReg-FEN2
Purpose: Expresses a generalist biosensor responsive to bicyclic monoterpenes in E. coli
Depositing lab: Andrew Ellington. Depositing organization: University of Texas at Austin. Publication: Evolving a Generalist Biosensor for Bicyclic Monoterpenes. d'Oelsnitz S, Nguyen V, Alper HS, Ellington AD. ACS Synth Biol. 2022 Jan 5. doi: 10.1021/acssynbio.1c00402. PubMed 34985281.
Backbone
  Vector backbone: pBR322-ROP
  Total vector size (bp): 5694
  Vector type: Synthetic Biology
Growth in bacteria
  Bacterial resistance: Ampicillin, 100 μg/mL
  Growth temperature: 37°C
  Growth strain: DH5alpha
  Copy number: High Copy
Gene/Insert
  Gene/Insert name: FEN2
  Species: Synthetic
  Insert size (bp): 561
Terms and licenses: Academic/Nonprofit Terms; Industry Terms: Not Available to Industry
How to cite: pReg-FEN2 was a gift from Andrew Ellington (Addgene plasmid # 190616 ; http://n2t.net/addgene:190616 ; RRID:Addgene_190616)
